Addgene plasmid #138802: pPD713 DsRed-Express2-ZF62
Purpose: Constitutive expression of DsRed-Express2-ZF62 under the CMV promoter.
Depositing lab: Joshua Leonard. Depositing organization: Northwestern University.
Backbone
  Vector backbone: pPD005 pcDNA Golden Gate
  Vector type: Mammalian Expression, Synthetic Biology
Growth in bacteria
  Bacterial resistance: Ampicillin, 100 μg/mL
  Growth temperature: 37°C
  Growth strain: DH5alpha
  Copy number: High Copy
Gene/Insert
  Gene/Insert name: DsRed-Express2-ZF62
  Species: Synthetic
  Promoter: CMV
  Tag / fusion protein: 3xFlag (N terminal on insert)
  Cloning method: Restriction Enzyme; 5′ cloning site NheI (not destroyed); 3′ cloning site NotI (not destroyed)
  Sequencing primers: 5′ CGCAAATGGGCGGTAGGCGTG; 3′ TAGAAGGCACAGTCGAGG
Terms and licenses: Academic/Nonprofit Terms; Industry Terms: Not Available to Industry
Depositor comments: Leonard Lab plasmid reference number: L1337
How to cite: pPD713 DsRed-Express2-ZF62 was a gift from Joshua Leonard (Addgene plasmid # 138802 ; http://n2t.net/addgene:138802 ; RRID:Addgene_138802)
