[The description below was written by a language model from this plasmid's Addgene catalogue record and pLannotate feature annotations shown in this document.]
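Description:
pPD713 DsRed-Express2-ZF62 is a mammalian expression plasmid built on pPD005, a pcDNA-derived backbone adapted for Golden Gate assembly, and is intended for synthetic biology work in transfected mammalian cells. It is maintained in E. coli through a high-copy ColE1/pUC-type origin and selected with ampicillin via the β-lactamase gene and its native promoter. The backbone also carries an f1 phage origin and remnants of lac regulatory sequences. Downstream of the SV40 early promoter the annotation detects only a short fragment of the bleomycin-family resistance gene followed by the SV40 polyadenylation signal, so the plasmid does not appear to carry an intact mammalian selection marker and is best suited to transient expression.

The payload is a synthetic fusion protein placed between NheI and NotI sites and driven constitutively by the human cytomegalovirus immediate early enhancer and promoter, with transcripts terminated by the bovine growth hormone polyadenylation signal. A T7 promoter lies just upstream of the coding region, as is usual for pcDNA vectors. The open reading frame begins with an N-terminal 3xFLAG epitope for immunodetection, followed by DsRed-Express2, a rapidly maturing fluorescent protein derived from Discosoma. The ZF62 portion is not annotated in the feature table, but the unannotated stretch between the end of DsRed-Express2 and the polyadenylation signal is consistent with its position at the C-terminus; the name suggests a zinc finger domain, although the record does not define it or its DNA target. The stated purpose is simply constitutive expression of this fusion, which can be tracked by fluorescence and by the FLAG tag.
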