Features (pLannotate 1.2.2; 21 found; start..end, strand, type, name):
     28..80      -  misc_feature   bom (fragment): basis of mobility region from pBR322
    235..614     +  enhancer       CMV enhancer: human cytomegalovirus immediate early enhancer
    615..818     +  promoter       CMV promoter: human cytomegalovirus (CMV) immediate early promoter
    814..847     +  LTR            5' LTR (truncated) (fragment): truncated 5' long terminal repeat (LTR) from HIV-1
    863..881     +  promoter       T7 promoter: promoter for bacteriophage T7 RNA polymerase
    952..975     +  CDS            3xFLAG (fragment): three tandem FLAG® epitope tags
   1045..1719    +  CDS            DsRed-Express2: DsRed-Express2 is a basic (constitutively fluorescent) orange fluorescent protein published in 2008, derived from Discosoma sp.. It is reported to be a rapidly-maturing protein.
   2082..2193    +  polyA_signal   bGH poly(A) signal: bovine growth hormone polyadenylation signal
   2310..2331    +  promoter       SV40 promoter (fragment): SV40 enhancer and early promoter
   2352..2780    +  rep_origin     f1 ori (sequence partly withheld): f1 bacteriophage origin of replication; arrow indicates direction of (+) strand synthesis
   2785..2807    +  promoter       SV40 promoter (fragment): SV40 enhancer and early promoter
   2808..2999    +  promoter       SV40 promoter: SV40 early promoter
   3026..3124    +  CDS            ble (fragment): BLE_KLEPN - Experimental evidence at protein level: Swiss-Prot protein existence level 1. Binding protein with a strong affinity to the bleomycin family of antibiotics. Binds to CL990; an antimitotic-antibiotic compound. From Klebsiella pneumoniae.
   3119..3240    +  polyA_signal   SV40 poly(A) signal: SV40 polyadenylation signal
   3313..3329    -  protein_bind   lac operator: The lac repressor binds to the lac operator to inhibit transcription in E. coli. This inhibition can be relieved by adding lactose or isopropyl-β-D-thiogalactopyranoside (IPTG). lac repressor encoded by lacI
   3337..3367    -  promoter       lac promoter: promoter for the E. coli lac operon
   3382..3403    -  protein_bind   CAP binding site: CAP binding activates transcription in the presence of cAMP. E. coli catabolite activator protein
   3416..3508    -  CDS            lacI (fragment): lac repressor; lacI; The lac repressor binds to the lac operator to inhibit transcription in E. coli. This inhibition can be relieved by adding lactose or isopropyl-β-D-thiogalactopyranoside (IPTG).
   3691..4279    -  rep_origin     ori: high-copy-number ColE1/pMB1/pBR322/pUC origin of replication
   4450..5310    -  CDS            AmpR: β-lactamase; bla; confers resistance to ampicillin, carbenicillin, and related antibiotics
   5311..5415    -  promoter       AmpR promoter: bla
>Addgene plasmid #138802 | pPD713 DsRed-Express2-ZF62 | addgene full sequence | sequence record 320750 | Addgene NGS Result
GACGGATCGGGAGATCTCCCGATCCCCTATGGTGCACTCTCAGTACAATCTGCTCTGATGCCGCATAGTT
AAGCCAGTATCTGCTCCCTGCTTGTGTGTTGGAGGTCGCTGAGTAGTGCGCGAGCAAAATTTAAGCTACA
ACAAGGCAAGGCTTGACCGACAATTGCATGAAGAATCTGCTTAGGGTTAGGCGTTTTGCGCTGCTTCGCG
ATGTACGGGCCAGATATACGCGTTGACATTGATTATTGACTAGTTATTAATAGTAATCAATTACGGGGTC
ATTAGTTCATAGCCCATATATGGAGTTCCGCGTTACATAACTTACGGTAAATGGCCCGCCTGGCTGACCG
CCCAACGACCCCCGCCCATTGACGTCAATAATGACGTATGTTCCCATAGTAACGCCAATAGGGACTTTCC
ATTGACGTCAATGGGTGGAGTATTTACGGTAAACTGCCCACTTGGCAGTACATCAAGTGTATCATATGCC
AAGTACGCCCCCTATTGACGTCAATGACGGTAAATGGCCCGCCTGGCATTATGCCCAGTACATGACCTTA
TGGGACTTTCCTACTTGGCAGTACATCTACGTATTAGTCATCGCTATTACCATGGTGATGCGGTTTTGGC
AGTACATCAATGGGCGTGGATAGCGGTTTGACTCACGGGGATTTCCAAGTCTCCACCCCATTGACGTCAA
TGGGAGTTTGTTTTGGCACCAAAATCAACGGGACTTTCCAAAATGTCGTAACAACTCCGCCCCATTGACG
CAAATGGGCGGTAGGCGTGTACGGTGGGAGGTCTATATAAGCAGAGCTCTCTGGCTAACTAGAGAACCCA
CTGCTTACTGGCTTATCGAAATTAATACGACTCACTATAGGGAGTCCCAAGCTGGCTAGCGCCACCATGG
ATTATAAGGATCACGATGGCGACTACAAGGACCACGATATTGACTACAAAGACGATGACGATAAAATGGC
TCCTAAGAAAAAGCGCAAAGTCGGTATCCATGGCGTTCCCGGATCAGGCTCCGGAAGTGGCTCCATGGAT
AGCACTGAGAACGTCATCAAGCCCTTCATGCGCTTCAAGGTGCACATGGAGGGCTCCGTGAACGGCCACG
AGTTCGAGATCGAGGGCGAGGGCGAGGGCAAGCCCTACGAGGGCACCCAGACCGCCAAGCTCCAGGTGAC
CAAGGGCGGCCCCCTGCCCTTCGCCTGGGACATCCTGTCCCCCCAGTTCCAGTACGGCTCCAAGGTGTAC
GTGAAGCACCCCGCCGACATCCCCGACTACAAGAAGCTGTCCTTCCCCGAGGGCTTCAAGTGGGAGCGCG
TGATGAACTTCGAGGACGGCGGCGTGGTGACCGTGACCCAGGACTCCTCCCTCCAGGACGGCACCTTCAT
CTACCACGTGAAGTTCATCGGCGTGAACTTCCCCTCCGACGGCCCCGTAATGCAGAAGAAAACTCTGGGC
TGGGAGCCCTCCACCGAGCGCCTGTACCCCCGCGACGGCGTGCTGAAGGGCGAGATCCACAAGGCGCTGA
AGCTGAAGGGCGGCGGCCACTACCTGGTGGAGTTCAAGTCAATCTACATGGCCAAGAAGCCCGTGAAGCT
GCCCGGCTACTACTACGTGGACTCCAAGCTGGACATCACCTCCCACAACGAGGACTACACCGTGGTGGAG
CAGTACGAGCGCGCCGAGGCCCGCCACCACCTGTTCCAGTCTGGTTCTGGTTCTGGTTCAGGATCCGGTA
CCGGTGGAGCTAGACCCGGGGAGCGCCCCTTCCAGTGTCGCATTTGCATGCGGAACTTTTCGACTGGTCA
AAGATTGAGAATTCATACCCGTACTCATACCGGTGAAAAACCGTTTCAGTGTCGGATCTGTATGCGAAAT
TTCTCCCAAAATCAAAATTTGGCTAGACATCTACGTACGCACACCGGCGAGAAGCCATTCCAATGCCGAA
TATGCATGCGCAACTTCAGTGATAAATCTGTTTTGGCTAGACACCTAAAAACCCACCTGAGAGGATCTTA
AGCGGCCGCTCGAGTCTAGAGGGCCCGTTTAAACCCGCTGATCAGCCTCGACTGTGCCTTCTAGTTGCCA
GCCATCTGTTGTTTGCCCCTCCCCCGTGCCTTCCTTGACCCTGGAAGGTGCCACTCCCACTGTCCTTTCC
TAATAAAATGAGGAAATTGCATCGCATTGTCTGAGTAGGTGTCATTCTATTCTGGGGGGTGGGGTGGGGC
AGGACAGCAAGGGGGAGGATTGGGAAGTCAATAGCAGGCATGCTGGGGATGCGGTGGGCTCTATGGCTTC
TGAGGCGGAAAGAACCAGCTGGGGCTCTAGGGGGTATCCCC
[124 nt withheld, positions 2352-2475]
C
[91 nt withheld, positions 2477-2567]
A
[49 nt withheld, positions 2569-2617]
CCTTTGACGTTGGAGTCCACGTTCTTT
[37 nt withheld, positions 2645-2681]
ACCCTATCTCGGTCTATTCTTTTGATTTATAAGGGATTTTGCCGATTTCGGCCTATTGGTTAAAAAATGA
GCTGATTTAACAAAAATTTAACGCGAATTAATTCTGTGGAATGTGTGTCAGTTAGGCTCAATTAGTCAGC
AACCATAGTCCCGCCCCTAACTCCGCCCATCCCGCCCCTAACTCCGCCCAGTTCCGCCCATTCTCCGCCC
CATGGCTGACTAATTTTTTTTATTTATGCAGAGGCCGAGGCCGCCTCTGCCTCTGAGCTATTCCAGAAGT
AGTGAGGAGGCTTTTTTGGAGGCCTAGGCTTTTGCAAAAAGCTCCCGGGAGCTTGTATATCCATTTTCGG
AGGTTGGGCTTCGGAATCGTTTTCCGGGACGCCGGCTGGATGATCCTCCAGCGCGGGGATCTCATGCTGG
AGTTCTTCGCCCACCCCAACTTGTTTATTGCAGCTTATAATGGTTACAAATAAAGCAATAGCATCACAAA
TTTCACAAATAAAGCATTTTTTTCACTGCATTCTAGTTGTGGTTTGTCCAAACTCATCAATGTATCTTAT
CATGTCTGTATACCGTCGACCTCTAGCTAGAGCTTGGCGTAATCATGGTCATAGCTGTTTCCTGTGTGAA
ATTGTTATCCGCTCACAATTCCACACAACATACGAGCCGGAAGCATAAAGTGTAAAGCCTGGGGTGCCTA
ATGAGTGAGCTAACTCACATTAATTGCGTTGCGCTCACTGCCCGCTTTCCAGTCGGGAAACCTGTCGTGC
CAGCTGCATTAATGAATCGGCCAACGCGCGGGGAGAGGCGGTTTGCGTATTGGGCGCTCTTCCGCTTCCT
CGCTCACTGACTCGCTGCGCTCGGTCGTTCGGCTGCGGCGAGCGGTATCAGCTCACTCAAAGGCGGTAAT
ACGGTTATCCACAGAATCAGGGGATAACGCAGGAAAGAACATGTGAGCAAAAGGCCAGCAAAAGGCCAGG
AACCGTAAAAAGGCCGCGTTGCTGGCGTTTTTCCATAGGCTCCGCCCCCCTGACGAGCATCACAAAAATC
GACGCTCAAGTCAGAGGTGGCGAAACCCGACAGGACTATAAAGATACCAGGCGTTTCCCCCTGGAAGCTC
CCTCGTGCGCTCTCCTGTTCCGACCCTGCCGCTTACCGGATACCTGTCCGCCTTTCTCCCTTCGGGAAGC
GTGGCGCTTTCTCATAGCTCACGCTGTAGGTATCTCAGTTCGGTGTAGGTCGTTCGCTCCAAGCTGGGCT
GTGTGCACGAACCCCCCGTTCAGCCCGACCGCTGCGCCTTATCCGGTAACTATCGTCTTGAGTCCAACCC
GGTAAGACACGACTTATCGCCACTGGCAGCAGCCACTGGTAACAGGATTAGCAGAGCGAGGTATGTAGGC
GGTGCTACAGAGTTCTTGAAGTGGTGGCCTAACTACGGCTACACTAGAAGAACAGTATTTGGTATCTGCG
CTCTGCTGAAGCCAGTTACCTTCGGAAAAAGAGTTGGTAGCTCTTGATCCGGCAAACAAACCACCGCTGG
TAGCGGTGGTTTTTTTGTTTGCAAGCAGCAGATTACGCGCAGAAAAAAAGGATCTCAAGAAGATCCTTTG
ATCTTTTCTACGGGGTCTGACGCTCAGTGGAACGAAAACTCACGTTAAGGGATTTTGGTCATGAGATTAT
CAAAAAGGATCTTCACCTAGATCCTTTTAAATTAAAAATGAAGTTTTAAATCAATCTAAAGTATATATGA
GTAAACTTGGTCTGACAGTTACCAATGCTTAATCAGTGAGGCACCTATCTCAGCGATCTGTCTATTTCGT
TCATCCATAGTTGCCTGACTCCCCGTCGTGTAGATAACTACGATACGGGAGGGCTTACCATCTGGCCCCA
GTGCTGCAATGATACCGCGAGATCCACGCTCACCGGCTCCAGATTTATCAGCAATAAACCAGCCAGCCGG
AAGGGCCGAGCGCAGAAGTGGTCCTGCAACTTTATCCGCCTCCATCCAGTCTATTAATTGTTGCCGGGAA
GCTAGAGTAAGTAGTTCGCCAGTTAATAGTTTGCGCAACGTTGTTGCCATTGCTACAGGCATCGTGGTGT
CACGCTCGTCGTTTGGTATGGCTTCATTCAGCTCCGGTTCCCAACGATCAAGGCGAGTTACATGATCCCC
CATGTTGTGCAAAAAAGCGGTTAGCTCCTTCGGTCCTCCGATCGTTGTCAGAAGTAAGTTGGCCGCAGTG
TTATCACTCATGGTTATGGCAGCACTGCATAATTCTCTTACTGTCATGCCATCCGTAAGATGCTTTTCTG
TGACTGGTGAGTACTCAACCAAGTCATTCTGAGAATAGTGTATGCGGCGACCGAGTTGCTCTTGCCCGGC
GTCAATACGGGATAATACCGCGCCACATAGCAGAACTTTAAAAGTGCTCATCATTGGAAAACGTTCTTCG
GGGCGAAAACTCTCAAGGATCTTACCGCTGTTGAGATCCAGTTCGATGTAACCCACTCGTGCACCCAACT
GATCTTCAGCATCTTTTACTTTCACCAGCGTTTCTGGGTGAGCAAAAACAGGAAGGCAAAATGCCGCAAA
AAAGGGAATAAGGGCGACACGGAAATGTTGAATACTCATACTCTTCCTTTTTCAATATTATTGAAGCATT
TATCAGGGTTATTGTCTCATGAGCGGATACATATTTGAATGTATTTAGAAAAATAAACAAATAGGGGTTC
CGCGCACATTTCCCCGAAAAGTGCCACCTGACGTC
