>Addgene plasmid #138802 | pPD713 DsRed-Express2-ZF62 | depositor partial sequence | sequence record 268271 | dsRedExpress2-ZF62 gene
ATGGATTATAAGGATCACGATGGCGACTACAAGGACCACGATATTGACTACAAAGACGATGACGATAAAA
TGGCTCCTAAGAAAAAGCGCAAAGTCGGTATCCATGGCGTTCCCGGATCAGGCTCCGGAAGTGGCTCCAT
GGATAGCACTGAGAACGTCATCAAGCCCTTCATGCGCTTCAAGGTGCACATGGAGGGCTCCGTGAACGGC
CACGAGTTCGAGATCGAGGGCGAGGGCGAGGGCAAGCCCTACGAGGGCACCCAGACCGCCAAGCTCCAGG
TGACCAAGGGCGGCCCCCTGCCCTTCGCCTGGGACATCCTGTCCCCCCAGTTCCAGTACGGCTCCAAGGT
GTACGTGAAGCACCCCGCCGACATCCCCGACTACAAGAAGCTGTCCTTCCCCGAGGGCTTCAAGTGGGAG
CGCGTGATGAACTTCGAGGACGGCGGCGTGGTGACCGTGACCCAGGACTCCTCCCTCCAGGACGGCACCT
TCATCTACCACGTGAAGTTCATCGGCGTGAACTTCCCCTCCGACGGCCCCGTAATGCAGAAGAAAACTCT
GGGCTGGGAGCCCTCCACCGAGCGCCTGTACCCCCGCGACGGCGTGCTGAAGGGCGAGATCCACAAGGCG
CTGAAGCTGAAGGGCGGCGGCCACTACCTGGTGGAGTTCAAGTCAATCTACATGGCCAAGAAGCCCGTGA
AGCTGCCCGGCTACTACTACGTGGACTCCAAGCTGGACATCACCTCCCACAACGAGGACTACACCGTGGT
GGAGCAGTACGAGCGCGCCGAGGCCCGCCACCACCTGTTCCAGTCTGGTTCTGGTTCTGGTTCAGGATCC
GGTACCGGTGGAGCTAGACCCGGGGAGCGCCCCTTCCAGTGTCGCATTTGCATGCGGAACTTTTCGACTG
GTCAAAGATTGAGAATTCATACCCGTACTCATACCGGTGAAAAACCGTTTCAGTGTCGGATCTGTATGCG
AAATTTCTCCCAAAATCAAAATTTGGCTAGACATCTACGTACGCACACCGGCGAGAAGCCATTCCAATGC
CGAATATGCATGCGCAACTTCAGTGATAAATCTGTTTTGGCTAGACACCTAAAAACCCACCTGAGAGGAT
CTTAA
